>Addgene plasmid #26168 | CD11b promoter in pGEM3zf(-) | addgene partial sequence | sequence record 32272 | 26168 with T7
GCAGAACCTGGAGGAGGTGAACCAGGGGTTGCAGGCACCACTGAGGAACCACAAGGAAGCCACCAAAGCA
AAGAAGGGCAGAAAAGGAGAAGTAGGAGGCAGAAGTCTATCAGAGATTCAAAGGAAGAGGGCGGAGGCTC
AGTGAGCACATAGCCCTGCCTGGTCTTCCGCCCAGGACTGCCCACAGCCTGCCCACCCTTCCTCCCCAGC
TTCCTGACCCAAACTTTCAAAGTCAATACCACTATCCAAAAGGTGCCATTTGTCACCCACTTGTTTCTTG
GGTTGGCCCAAGCATATGAACAAGCTGAATAGACTTAGCCTGCCTCCTGGAATTCGTGTTCTAAACATTA
ATACGGGCCAGGCGCAGTGGCTCACGCCTGTAATGCCAGCACTTTGGGAGGCCAAGGCAGGAGGATTGCT
TGAGCCTGGGAGTTTGAAACCAGCCTGGGCAACATAGAGAGACCCTGTCTCTACAAAAAAATATTTTTAA
TTAGCTGGGCATGGTGGTGCGCGCCTGTAGCCCCTGCTACTGGACAGGCTGAGGTGTGAGAATTACTTGA
GCCCGAGGTCCAGGCTGCAGTGAGCTAGGATCACACCACTGCACTCCAGCCTGGGCAACATAGGGAGACC
CCGACTCTACAAAAAAATACATTTAAAAAATTAGCCAGGCATGGTGGCACATGCCTGTAGTCCTAGCTAC
TCCAGAGGCTGAGGCAGGAGGATTGTTTGAGCTCAGGAGTCTGAGACTGCAATGAGCCTCAATAATGCCA
CTGCACTCCAGCCCAGGTGACAGAGTGAGACTCTGTCTCAAAAAAAAAATTAAATAAATAAATAAGCAAA
CATTAATACAGATCAAACAAGTGTAGGAGGTAAAACTCTGTGTCTTCCTGAAAACACACTTTGC
