>Addgene plasmid #26168 | CD11b promoter in pGEM3zf(-) | addgene partial sequence | sequence record 73166 | pBR322ori-F 5'-GGGAAACGCCTGGTATCTTT-3'
CCTCTGACTTGAGCGTCGATTTTTGTGATGCTCGTCAGGGGGGCGGAGCCTATGGAAAAACGCCAGCAAC
GCGGCCTTTTTACGGTTCCTGGCCTTTTGCTGGCCTTTTGCTCACATGTTCTTTCCTGCGTTATCCCCTG
ATTCTGTGGATAACCGTATTACCGCCTTTGAGTGAGCTGATACCGCTCGCCGCAGCCGAACGACCGAGCG
CAGCGAGTCAGTGAGCGAGGAAGCGGAAGAGCGCCCAATACGCAAACCGCCTCTCCCCGCGCGTTGGCCG
ATTCATTAATGCAGCTGGCACGACAGGTTTCCCGACTGGAAAGCGGGCAGTGAGCGCAACGCAATTAATG
TGAGTTAGCTCACTCATTAGGCACCCCAGGCTTTACACTTTATGCTTCCGGCTCGTATGTTGTGTGGAAT
TGTGAGCGGATAACAATTTCACACAGGAAACAGCTATGACCATGATTACGCCAAGCTATTTAGGTGACAC
TATAGAATACTCAAG
