>Addgene plasmid #26168 | CD11b promoter in pGEM3zf(-) | addgene partial sequence | sequence record 79064 | M13pUC_fwd
ATTCGAGCTCGGTACCCGGGCTGGAAGGAGCCAGAACCTGGAAGGAGGTGAACCAGGGGTTGCAGGCACC
ACTGAGGAACCACAAGGAAGCCACCAAAGCAAAGAAGGGCAGAAAAGGAGAAGTAGGAGGCAGAAGTCTA
TCAGAGATTCAAAGGAAGAGGGCGGAGGCTCAGTGAGCACATAGCCCTGCCTGGTCTTCCGCCCAGGACT
GCCCACAGCCTGCCCACCCTTCCTCCCCAGCTTCCTGACCCAAACTTTCAAAGTCAATACCACTATCCAA
AAGGTGCCATTTGTCACCCACTTGTTTCTTGGGTTGGCCCAAGCATATGAACAAGCTGAATAGACTTAGC
CTGCCTCCTGGAATTCGTGTTCTAAACATTAATACGGGCCAGGCGCAGTGGCTCACGCCTGTAATGCCAG
CACTTTGGGAGGCCAAGGCAGGAGGATTGCTTGAGCCTGGGAGTTTGAAACCAGCCTGGGCAACATAGAG
AGACCCTGTCTCTACAAAAAAATATTTTTAATTAGCTGGGCATGGTGGTGCGCGCCTGTAGCCCCTGCTA
CTGGACAGGCTGAGGTGTGAGAATTACTTGAGCCCGAGGTCCAGGCTGCAGTGAGCTAGGATCACACCAC
TGCACTCCAGCCTGGGCAACATAGGGAGACCCCGACTCTACAAAAAAATACATTTAAAAAA
