[The description below was written by a language model from this plasmid's Addgene catalogue record.]
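Description:
CD11b promoter in pGEM3zf(-) is a bacterial cloning plasmid that stores a human genomic promoter fragment rather than expressing a protein. The backbone is pGEM3zf(-), a roughly 3.2 kb high-copy general-purpose vector propagated in E. coli under ampicillin selection. Vectors of this family normally carry a pUC-type origin, an f1 phage origin for single-stranded DNA production, and opposing SP6 and T7 phage promoters flanking the multiple cloning site. No feature table accompanies the record to confirm these elements individually, although the listed SP6 and T7 sequencing primers are consistent with that layout. The catalogue classes the plasmid as "bacterial expression", but nothing in the record indicates a coding sequence is expressed in bacteria.

The insert is a fragment of about 1.8 kb from the human ITGAM locus, which encodes CD11b, the alpha-M integrin subunit of the Mac-1/CR3 complex found on myeloid cells. It was cloned between HindIII and SmaI sites, both of which remain intact, so the fragment can be excised and moved into other vectors. According to the depositor's note, the fragment extends past the promoter into part of the 5′ untranslated region and includes the transcription start site. No reporter or downstream gene is present in this construct.

The plasmid serves mainly as a source of the CD11b promoter for building myeloid-specific expression cassettes. The associated publication reports that this promoter drives high-level reporter gene expression in macrophages of transgenic mice, so typical uses are subcloning it upstream of reporters or transgenes for macrophage-directed expression.
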