Addgene plasmid #26168: CD11b promoter in pGEM3zf(-)
Depositing lab: Daniel Tenen. Depositing organization: Beth Israel Deaconess Medical Center. Publication: The CD11b promoter directs high-level expression of reporter genes in macrophages in transgenic mice. Dziennis S, Van Etten RA, Pahl HL, Morris DL, Rothstein TL, Blosch CM, Perlmutter RM, Tenen DG. Blood. 1995 Jan 15. 85(2):319-29. PubMed 7811988.
Backbone
  Vector backbone: pGEM3zf-
  Backbone manufacturer: Promega
  Backbone size w/o insert (bp): 3199
  Vector type: Bacterial Expression
Growth in bacteria
  Bacterial resistance: Ampicillin, 100 μg/mL
  Growth temperature: 37°C
  Growth strain: DH5alpha
  Copy number: High Copy
Gene/Insert
  Gene/Insert name: CD11b promoter (alt name: D604)
  Species: H. sapiens (human)
  Insert size (bp): 1787
  GenBank ID: M84477 M76724 M80772
  Entrez Gene: ITGAM (a.k.a. CD11B, CR3A, MAC-1, MAC1A, MO1A, SLEB6)
  Cloning method: Restriction Enzyme; 5′ cloning site HindIII (not destroyed); 3′ cloning site SmaI (not destroyed)
  Sequencing primers: 5′ SP6; 3′ T7
Terms and licenses: Academic/Nonprofit Terms; Industry Terms: Not Available to Industry
Depositor comments: The cloned CD11b promoter in this construct contains some 5'UTR, including the transcription start site.
How to cite: CD11b promoter in pGEM3zf(-) was a gift from Daniel Tenen (Addgene plasmid # 26168 ; http://n2t.net/addgene:26168 ; RRID:Addgene_26168)
